>Addgene plasmid #126494 | pLenti-LmoCascade-HBE1crRNA | addgene full sequence | sequence record 246714 | Addgene NGS Result
ACATACGTCATTATTGACGTCAATGGGCGGGGGTCGTTGGGCGGTCAGCCAGGCGGGCCATTTACCGTAA
GTTATGTAACGCGGAACTCCATATATGGGCTATGAACTAATGACCCCGTAATTGATTACTATTAATAACT
AGTCAATAATCAATGTCAACGCGTATATCTGGCCCGTACATCGCGAAGCAGCGCAAAACGCCTAACCCTA
AGCAGATTCTTCATGCAATTGTCGGTCAAGCCTTGCCTTGTTGTAGCTTAAATTTTGCTCGCGCACTACT
CAGCGACCTCCAACACACAAGCAGGGAGCAGATACTGGCTTAACTATGCGGCATCAGAGCAGATTGTACT
GAGAGTGCACCATAGGGGATCGGGAGATCTCCCGATCCGTCGACGTCAGGTGGCACTTTTCGGGGAAATG
TGCGCGGAACCCCTATTTGTTTATTTTTCTAAATACATTCAAATATGTATCCGCTCATGAGACAATAACC
CTGATAAATGCTTCAATAATATTGAAAAAGGAAGAGTATGAGTATTCAACATTTCCGTGTCGCCCTTATT
CCCTTTTTTGCGGCATTTTGCCTTCCTGTTTTTGCTCACCCAGAAACGCTGGTGAAAGTAAAAGATGCTG
AAGATCAGTTGGGTGCACGAGTGGGTTACATCGAACTGGATCTCAACAGCGGTAAGATCCTTGAGAGTTT
TCGCCCCGAAGAACGTTTTCCAATGATGAGCACTTTTAAAGTTCTGCTATGTGGCGCGGTATTATCCCGT
ATTGACGCCGGGCAAGAGCAACTCGGTCGCCGCATACACTATTCTCAGAATGACTTGGTTGAGTACTCAC
CAGTCACAGAAAAGCATCTTACGGATGGCATGACAGTAAGAGAATTATGCAGTGCTGCCATAACCATGAG
TGATAACACTGCGGCCAACTTACTTCTGACAACGATCGGAGGACCGAAGGAGCTAACCGCTTTTTTGCAC
AACATGGGGGATCATGTAACTCGCCTTGATCGTTGGGAACCGGAGCTGAATGAAGCCATACCAAACGACG
AGCGTGACACCACGATGCCTGTAGCAATGGCAACAACGTTGCGCAAACTATTAACTGGCGAACTACTTAC
TCTAGCTTCCCGGCAACAATTAATAGACTGGATGGAGGCGGATAAAGTTGCAGGACCACTTCTGCGCTCG
GCCCTTCCGGCTGGCTGGTTTATTGCTGATAAATCTGGAGCCGGTGAGCGTGGGTCTCGCGGTATCATTG
CAGCACTGGGGCCAGATGGTAAGCCCTCCCGTATCGTAGTTATCTACACGACGGGGAGTCAGGCAACTAT
GGATGAACGAAATAGACAGATCGCTGAGATAGGTGCCTCACTGATTAAGCATTGGTAACTGTCAGACCAA
GTTTACTCATATATACTTTAGATTGATTTAAAACTTCATTTTTAATTTAAAAGGATCTAGGTGAAGATCC
TTTTTGATAATCTCATGACCAAAATCCCTTAACGTGAGTTTTCGTTCCACTGAGCGTCAGACCCCGTAGA
AAAGATCAAAGGATCTTCTTGAGATCCTTTTTTTCTGCGCGTAATCTGCTGCTTGCAAACAAAAAAACCA
CCGCTACCAGCGGTGGTTTGTTTGCCGGATCAAGAGCTACCAACTCTTTTTCCGAAGGTAACTGGCTTCA
GCAGAGCGCAGATACCAAATACTGTTCTTCTAGTGTAGCCGTAGTTAGGCCACCACTTCAAGAACTCTGT
AGCACCGCCTACATACCTCGCTCTGCTAATCCTGTTACCAGTGGCTGCTGCCAGTGGCGATAAGTCGTGT
CTTACCGGGTTGGACTCAAGACGATAGTTACCGGATAAGGCGCAGCGGTCGGGCTGAACGGGGGGTTCGT
GCACACAGCCCAGCTTGGAGCGAACGACCTACACCGAACTGAGATACCTACAGCGTGAGCTATGAGAAAG
CGCCACGCTTCCCGAAGGGAGAAAGGCGGACAGGTATCCGGTAAGCGGCAGGGTCGGAACAGGAGAGCGC
ACGAGGGAGCTTCCAGGGGGAAACGCCTGGTATCTTTATAGTCCTGTCGGGTTTCGCCACCTCTGACTTG
AGCGTCGATTTTTGTGATGCTCGTCAGGGGGGCGGAGCCTATGGAAAAACGCCAGCAACGCGGCCTTTTT
ACGGTTCCTGGCCTTTTGCTGGCCTTTTGCTCACATGTTCTTTCCTGCGTTATCCCCTGATTCTGTGGAT
AACCGTATTACCGCCTTTGAGTGAGCTGATACCGCTCGCCGCAGCCGAACGACCGAGCGCAGCGAGTCAG
TGAGCGAGGAAGCGGAAGAGCGCCCAATACGCAAACCGCCTCTCCCCGCGCGTTGGCCGATTCATTAATG
CAGCTGGCACGACAGGTTTCCCGACTGGAAAGCGGGCAGTGAGCGCAACGCAATTAATGTGAGTTAGCTC
ACTCATTAGGCACCCCAGGCTTTACACTTTATGCTTCCGGCTCGTATGTTGTGTGGAATTGTGAGCGGAT
AACAATTTCACACAGGAAACAGCTATGACCATGATTACGCCAAGCTCTAGCTAGAGGTCGACGGTATACA
GACATGATAAGATACATTGATGAGTTTGGACAAACCACAACTAGAATGCAGTGAAAAAAATGCTTTATTT
GTGAAATTTGTGATGCTATTGCTTTATTTGTAACCATTATAAGCTGCAATAAACAAGTTGGGGTGGGCGA
AGAACTCCAGCATGAGATCCCCGCGCTGGAGGATCATCCAGCCGGCGTCCCGGAAAACGATTCCGAAGCC
CAACCTTTCATAGAAGGCGGCGGTGGAATCGAAATCTCGTAGCACGTGTCAGTCCTGCTCCTCGGCCACG
AAGTGCACGCAGTTGCCGGCCGGGTCGCGCAGGGCGAACTCCCGCCCCCACGGCTGCTCGCCGATCTCGG
TCATGGCCGGCCCGGAGGCGTCCCGGAAGTTCGTGGACACGACCTCCGACCACTCGGCGTACAGCTCGTC
CAGGCCGCGCACCCACACCCAGGCCAGGGTGTTGTCCGGCACCACCTGGTCCTGGACCGCGCTGATGAAC
AGGGTCACGTCGTCCCGGACCACACCGGCGAAGTCGTCCTCCACGAAGTCCCGGGAGAACCCGAGCCGGT
CGGTCCAGAACTCGACCGCTCCGGCGACGTCGCGCGCGGTGAGCACCGGAACGGCACTGGTCAACTTGGC
CATGGTTTAGTTCCTCACCTTGTCGTATTATACTATGCCGATATACTATGCCGATGATTAATTGTCAACA
CGTGCTGATCAGATCCGAAAATGGATATACAAGCTCCCGGGAGCTTTTTGCAAAAGCCTAGGCCTCCAAA
AAAGCCTCCTCACTACTTCTGGAATAGCTCAGAGGCAGAGGCGGCCTCGGCCTCTGCATAAATAAAAAAA
ATTAGTCAGCCATGGGGCGGAGAATGGGCGGAACTGGGCGGAGTTAGGGGCGGGATGGGCGGAGTTAGGG
GCGGGACTATGGTTGCTGACTAATTGAGATGCATGCTTTGCATACTTCTGCCTGCTGGGGAGCCTGGGGA
CTTTCCACACCTGGTTGCTGACTAATTGAGATGCATGCTTTGCATACTTCTGCCTGCTGGGGAGCCTGGG
GACTTTCCACACCCTAACTGACACACATTCCACAGAATTAATTCGCGTTAAATTTTTGTTAAATCAGCTC
ATTTTTTAACCAATAGGCCGAAATCGGCAAAATCCCTTATAAATCAAAAGAATAGACCGAGATAGGGT
[37 nt withheld, positions 3779-3815]
AAAGAACGTGGACTCCAACGTCAAAGG
[49 nt withheld, positions 3843-3891]
T
[91 nt withheld, positions 3893-3983]
G
[124 nt withheld, positions 3985-4108]
GGGGATACCCCCTAGAGCCCCAGCTGGTTCTTTCCGCCTCAGAAGCCATAGAGCCCACCGCATCCCCAGC
ATGCCTGCTATTGTCTTCCCAATCCTCCCCCTTGCTGTCCTGCCCCACCCCACCCCCCAGAATAGAATGA
CACCTACTCAGACAATGCGATGCAATTTCCTCATTTTATTAGGAAAGGACAGTGGGAGTGGCACCTTCCA
GGGTCAAGGAAGGCACGGGGGAGGGGCAAACAACAGATGGCTGGCAACTAGAAGGCACAGTCGAGGCTGA
TCAGCGGGTTTAAACGGGCCCTGCTAGAGATTTTCCACACTGACTAAAAGGGTCTGAGGGATCTCTAGTT
ACCAGAGTCACACAACAGACGGGCACACACTACTTGAAGCACTCAAGGCAAGCTTTATTGAGGCTTAAGC
AGTGGGTTCCCTAGTTAGCCAGAGAGCTCCCAGGCTCAGATCTGGTCTAACCAGAGAGACCCAGTACAGT
CCGGATGCAGCTCTCGGGCCATGTGATGAAATGCTAGGCGGCTGTCAAACCTCCACTCTAATACTTCTCT
CTCCGGGTCATCCATCCCATGCAGGCTCACAGGGTGTAACAAGCGGGTGTTCTCTCCTTCATTGGCTTCT
TCTACCTTCTCTTGCTCAACTGGTACTAGCTTGTAGCACCATCCAAAGGTCAGTGGATATCTGATCCCTG
GCCCTGGTGTGTAGTTCTGCCAATCAGGGAAGTAGCCTTGTGTGTGGTAGATCCACAGATCAAGGATATC
TTGTCTTCGTTGGGAGTGAATTAGCCCTTCCAGTCCCCCCTTTTCTTTTAAAAAGTGGCTAAGATCTACA
GCTGCCTTGTAAGTCATTGGTCTTAAAGGTACCTGAGGTGTGACTGGAAAACCCACCTCCTCCTCCTCTT
GTGCTTCTAGCCAGGCACAATCAGCATTGGTAGCTGCTGTATTGCTACTTGTGATTGCTCCATGTTTTTC
TAGGTCTCGAGGTCGACGGTATCGATGCGGGGAGGCGGCCCAAAGGGAGATCCGACTCGTCTGAGGGCGA
AGGCGAAGACGCGGAAGAGGCCGCAGAGCCGGCAGCAGGCCGCGGGAAGGAAGGTCCGCTGGATTGAGGG
CCGAAGGGACGTAGCAGAAGGACGTCCCGCGCAGAATCCAGGTGGCAACACAGGCGAGCAGCCAAGGAAA
GGACGATGATTTCCCCGACAACACCACGGAATTGTCAGTGCCCAACAGCCGAGCCCCTGTCCAGCAGCGG
GCAAGGCAGGCGGCGATGAGTTCCGCCGTGGCAATAGGGAGGGGGAAAGCGAAAGTCCCGGAAAGGAGCT
GACAGGTGGTGGCAATGCCCCAACCAGTGGGGGTTGCGTCAGCAAACACAGTGCACACCACGCCACGTTG
CCTGACAACGGGCCACAACTCCTCATAAAGAGACAGCAACCAGGATTTATACAAGGAGGAGAAAATGAAA
GCCATACGGGAAGCAATAGCATGATACAAAGGCATTAAAGCAGCGTATCCACATAGCGTAAAAGGAGCAA
CATAGTTAAGAATACCAGTCAATCTTTCACAAATTTTGTAATCCAGAGGTTGATTATCGATAAGCTTGAT
ATCGAATTCATAACTTCGTATAATGTATGCTATACGAAGTTATCTATTATCAACTTTAGGCACCGGGCTT
GCGGGTCATGCACCAGGTGCGCGGTCCTTCGGGCACCTCGACGTCGGCGGTGACGGTGAAGCCGAGCCGC
TCGTAGAAGGGGAGGTTGCGGGGCGCGGAGGTCTCCAGGAAGGCGGGCACCCCGGCGCGCTCGGCCGCCT
CCACTCCGGGGAGCACGACGGCGCTGCCCAGACCCTTGCCCTGGTGGTCGGGCGACACGCCGACGGTGGC
CAGGAACCACGCGGGCTCCTTGGGCCGGTGCGGCGCCAGGAGGCCTTCCATCTGTTGCTGCGCGGCCAGC
CGGGAACCGCTCAACTCGGCCATGCGCGGGCCGATCTCGGCGAACACCGCCCCCGCTTCGACGCTCTCCG
GCGTGGTCCAGACCGCCACCGCGGCGCCGTCGTCCGCGACCCACACCTTGCCGATGTCGAGCCCGACGCG
CGTGAGGAAGAGTTCTTGCAGCTCGGTGACCCGCTCGATGTGGCGGTCCGGATCGACGGTGTGGCGCGTG
GCGGGGTAGTCGGCGAACGCGGCGGCGAGGGTGCGTACGGCCCTGGGGACGTCGTCGCGGGTGGCGAGGC
GCACCGTGGGCTTGTACTCGGTCATCGGTCCAGGATTCTCTTCGACATCTCCGGCTTGTTTCAGCAGAGA
GAAGTTTGTTGCGCCGGATCCCTTGTACAGCTCGTCCATGCCGAGAGTGATCCCGGCGGCGGTCACGAAC
TCCAGCAGGACCATGTGATCGCGCTTCTCGTTGGGGTCTTTGCTCAGGGCGGACTGGGTGCTCAGGTAGT
GGTTGTCGGGCAGCAGCACGGGGCCGTCGCCGATGGGGGTGTTCTGCTGGTAGTGGTCGGCGAGCTGCAC
GCTGCCGTCCTCGATGTTGTGGCGGATCTTGAAGTTCACCTTGATGCCGTTCTTCTGCTTGTCGGCCATG
ATATAGACGTTGTGGCTGTTGTAGTTGTACTCCAGCTTGTGCCCCAGGATGTTGCCGTCCTCCTTGAAGT
CGATGCCCTTCAGCTCGATGCGGTTCACCAGGGTGTCGCCCTCGAACTTCACCTCGGCGCGGGTCTTGTA
GTTGCCGTCGTCCTTGAAGAAGATGGTGCGCTCCTGGACGTAGCCTTCGGGCATGGCGGACTTGAAGAAG
TCGTGCTGCTTCATGTGGTCGGGGTAGCGGCTGAAGCACTGCACGCCGTAGGTCAGGGTGGTCACGAGGG
TGGGCCAGGGCACGGGCAGCTTGCCGGTGGTGCAGATGAACTTCAGGGTCAGCTTGCCGTAGGTGGCATC
GCCCTCGCCCTCGCCGGACACGCTGAACTTGTGGCCGTTTACGTCGCCGTCCAGCTCGACCAGGATGGGC
ACCACCCCGGTGAACAGCTCCTCGCCCTTGCTCACCATTCTAGAGTCGACCTGCAGCCCAAGCTTCGTCT
AACAAAAAAGCCAAAAACGGCCAGAATTTAGCGGACAATTTACTAGTCTAACACTGAAAATTACATATTG
ACCCAAATGATTACATTTCAAAAGGTGCCTAAAAAACTTCACAAAACACACTCGCCAACCCCGAGCGCAT
AGTTCAAAACCGGAGCTTCAGCTACTTAAGAAGATAGGTACATAAAACCGACCAAAGAAACTGACGCCTC
ACTTATCCCTCCCCTCACCAGAGGTCCGGCGCCTGTCGATTCAGGAGAGCCTACCCTAGGCCCGAACCCT
GCGTCCTGCGACGGAGAAAAGCCTACCGCACACCTACCGGCAGGTGGCCCCACCCTGCATTATAAGCCAA
CAGAACGGGTGACGTCACGACACGACGAGGGCGCGCGCTCCCAAAGGTACGGGTGCACTGCCCAACGGCA
CCGCCATAACTGCCGCCCCCGCAACAGACGACAAACCGAGTTCTCCAGTCAGTGACAAACTTCACGTCAG
GGTCCCCAGATGGTGCCCCAGCCCATCTCACCCGAATAAGAGCTTTCCCGCATTAGCGAAGGCCTCAAGA
CCTTGGGTTCTTGCCGCCCACCATGCCCCCCACCTTGTTTCAACGACCTCACAGCCCGCCTCACAAGCGT
CTTCCATTCAAGACTCGGGAACAGCCGCCATTTTGCTGCGCTCCCCCCAACCCCCAGTTCAGGGCAACCT
TGCTCGCGGACCCAGACTACAGCCCTTGGCGGTCTCTCCACACGCTTCCGTCCCACCGAGCGGCCCGGCG
GCCACGAAAGCCCCGGCCAGCCCAGCAGCCCGCTACTCACCAAGTGACGATCACAGCGATCCACAAACAA
GAACCGCGACCCAAATCCCGGCTGCGACGGAACTAGCTGTGCCACACCCGGCGCGTCCTTATATAATCAT
CGGCGTTCACCGCCCCACGGAGATCCCTCCGCAGAATCGCCGAGAAGGGACTACTTTTCCTCGCCTGTTC
CGCTCTCTGGAAAGAAAACCAGTGCCCTAGAGTCACCCAAGTCCCGTCCTAAAATGTCCTTCTGCTGATA
CTGGGGTTCTAAGGCCGAGTCTTATGAGCAGCGGGCCGCTGTCCTGAGCGTCCGGGCGGAAGGATCAGGA
CGCTCGCTGCGCCCTTCGTCTGACGTGGCAGCGCTCGCCGTGAGGAGGGGGGCGCCCGCGGGAGGCGCCA
AAACCCGGCGCGGAGGCCAGATCTGGAGCCGACACGGGTTAATGTTGTAAAACGACGGCCAGTGAGCGCG
CGTAATACGACTCACTATAGGGCGAATTGGGTACCGAGGGCCTATTTCCCATGATTCCTTCATATTTGCA
TATACGATACAAGGCTGTTAGAGAGATAATTGGAATTAATTTGACTGTAAACACAAAGATATTAGTACAA
AATACGTGACGTAGAAAGTAATAATTTCTTGGGTAGTTTGCAGTTTTAAAATTATGTTTTAAAATGGACT
ATCATATGCTTACCGTAACTTGAAAGTATTTCGATTTCTTGGCTTTATATATCTTGTGGAAAGGACGAAA
CACCGCGGACCGGTTTTAACTACTTATTATGAAATGTAAATGGCCTGAGAGCTTGCTAGTGATTGCAGCT
GTGTCCGGTTTTAACTACTTATTATGAAATGTAAATTTTTTTTCCGAGCTCCAGCTTTTGTTCCCTTTAG
TGAGGGTTAATTGCGCGCTTGGCGTAATCATGGTCATAGCTGTTTCCTGTGTATTAACCAAACTGGATCT
CTGCTGTCCCTGTAATAAACCCGAAAATTTTGAATTTTTGTAATTTGTTTTTGTAATTCTTTAGTTTGTA
TGTCTGTTGCTATTATGTCTACTATTCTTTCCCCTGCACTGTACCCCCCAATCCCCCCTTTTCTTTTAAA
ATTGTGGATGAATACTGCCATTTGTCTGCAGAATTGGCGCACGCAGTGCCGATCCGTTCACTAATCGAAT
GGATCTGTCTCTGTCTCTCTCTCCACCTTCTTCTTCTATTCCTTCGGGCCTGTCGGGTCCCCTCGGGGTT
GGGAGGTGGGTCTGAAACGATAATGGTGAATATCCCTGCCTAACTCTATTCACTATAGAAAGTACAGCAA
AAACTATTCTTAAACCTACCAAGCCTCCTACTATCATTATGAATAATTTTATATACCACAGCCAATTTGT
TATGTTAAACCAATTCCACAAACTTGCCCATTTATCTAATTCCAATAATTCTTGTTCATTCTTTTCTTGC
TGGTTTTGCGATTCTTCAATTAAGGAGTGTATTAAGCTTGTGTAATTGTTAATTTCTCTGTCCCACTCCA
TCCAGGTCGTGTGATTCCAAATCTGTTCCAGAGATTTATTACTCCAACTAGCATTCCAAGGCACAGCAGT
GGTGCAAATGAGTTTTCCAGAGCAACCCCAAATCCCCAGGAGCTGTTGATCCTTTAGGTATCTTTCCACA
GCCAGGATTCTTGCCTGGAGCTGCTTGATGCCCCAGACTGTGAGTTGCAACAGATGCTGTTGCGCCTCAA
TAGCCCTCAGCAAATTGTTCTGCTGCTGCACTATACCAGACAATAATTGTCTGGCCTGTACCGTCAGCGT
CATTGACGCTGCGCCCATAGTGCTTCCTGCTGCTCCCAAGAACCCAAGGAACAAAGCTCCTATTCCCACT
GCTCTTTTTTCTCTCTGCACCACTCTTCTCTTTGCCTTGGTGGGTGCTACTCCTAATGGTTCAATTTTTA
CTACTTTATATTTATATAATTCACTTCTCCAATTGTCCCTCATATCTCCTCCTCCAGGTCTGAAGATCAG
CGGCCGCTTGCTGTGCGGTGGTCTTACTTTTGTTTTGCTCTTCCTCTATCTTGTCTAAAGCTTCCTTGGT
GTCTTTTATCTCTATCCTTTGATGCACACAATAGAGGGTTGCTACTGTATTATATAATGATCTAAGTTCT
TCTGATCCTGTCTGAAGGGATGGTTGTAGCTGTCCCAGTATTTGTCTACAGCCTTCTGATGTTTCTAACA
GGCCAGGATTAACTGCGAATCGTTCTAGCTCCCTGCTTGCCCATACTATATGTTTTAATTTATATTTTTT
CTTTCCCCCTGGCCTTAACCGAATTTTTTCCCATCGCGATCTAATTCTCCCCCGCTTAATACTGACGCTC
TCGCACCCATCTCTCTCCTTCTAGCCTCCGCTAGTCAAAATTTTTGGCGTACTCACCAGTCGCCGCCCCT
CGCCTCTTGCCGTGCGCGCTTCAGCAAGCCGAGTCCTGCGTCGAGAGAGCTCCTCTGGTTTCCCTTTCGC
TTTCAAGTCCCTGTTCGGGCGCCACTGCTAGAGATTTTCCACACTGACTAAAAGGGTCTGAGGGATCTCT
AGTTACCAGAGTCACACAACAGACGGGCACACACTACTTGAAGCACTCAAGGCAAGCTTTATTGAGGCTT
AAGCAGTGGGTTCCCTAGTTAGCCAGAGAGCTCCCAGGCTCAGATCTGGTCTAACCAGAGAGACCCAGTA
CAGGCAAAACGCGCTGCTTATATAGACCTCCCACCGTACACGCCTACCGCCCATTTGCGTCAATGGGGCG
GAGTTGTTACGACATTTTGGAAAGTCCCGTTGATTTTGGTGCCAAAACAAACTCCCATTGACGTCAATGG
GGTGGAGACTTGGAAATCCCCGTGAGTCAAACCGCTATCCACGCCCATTGATGTACTGCCAAAACCGCAT
CACCATGGTAATAGCGATGACTAATACGTAGATGTACTGCCAAGTAGGAAAGTCCCATAAGGTCATGTAC
TGGGCATAATGCCAGGCGGGCCATTTACCGTCATTGACGTCAATAGGGGGCGTACTTGGCATATGATACA
CTTGATGTACTGCCAAGTGGGCAGTTTACCGTAAATACTCCACCCATTGACGTCAATGGAAAGTCCCTAT
TGGCGTTACTATGGGA
Features (pLannotate 1.2.2; 38 found; start..end, strand, type, name):
    312..364     +  misc_feature   bom (fragment): basis of mobility region from pBR322
    423..527     +  promoter       AmpR promoter: bla
    528..1388    +  CDS            AmpR: β-lactamase; bla; confers resistance to ampicillin, carbenicillin, and related antibiotics
   1559..2147    +  rep_origin     ori: high-copy-number ColE1/pMB1/pBR322/pUC origin of replication
   2330..2422    +  CDS            lacI (fragment): lac repressor; lacI; The lac repressor binds to the lac operator to inhibit transcription in E. coli. This inhibition can be relieved by adding lactose or isopropyl-β-D-thiogalactopyranoside (IPTG).
   2435..2456    +  protein_bind   CAP binding site: CAP binding activates transcription in the presence of cAMP. E. coli catabolite activator protein
   2471..2501    +  promoter       lac promoter: promoter for the E. coli lac operon
   2505..2527    +  protein_bind   lac operator (fragment): The lac repressor binds to the lac operator to inhibit transcription in E. coli. This inhibition can be relieved by adding lactose or isopropyl-β-D-thiogalactopyranoside (IPTG). lac repressor encoded by lacI
   2598..2719    -  polyA_signal   SV40 poly(A) signal: SV40 polyadenylation signal
   2714..2839    -  CDS            ble (fragment): BLE_KLEPN - Experimental evidence at protein level: Swiss-Prot protein existence level 1. Binding protein with a strong affinity to the bleomycin family of antibiotics. Binds to CL990; an antimitotic-antibiotic compound. From Klebsiella pneumoniae.
   2849..3223    -  CDS            BleoR: antibiotic-binding protein; Sh ble from Streptoalloteichus hindustanus; confers resistance to bleomycin, phleomycin, and Zeocin™
   3242..3289    -  promoter       EM7 promoter: synthetic bacterial promoter&nbsp
   3337..3666    -  promoter       SV40 promoter: SV40 enhancer and early promoter
   3680..4108    -  rep_origin     f1 ori (sequence partly withheld): f1 bacteriophage origin of replication; arrow indicates direction of (+) strand synthesis
   4129..4150    -  promoter       SV40 promoter (fragment): SV40 enhancer and early promoter
   4154..4378    -  polyA_signal   bGH poly(A) signal: bovine growth hormone polyadenylation signal
   4410..4590    -  LTR            5' LTR (truncated): truncated 5' long terminal repeat (LTR) from HIV-1
   4597..5178    -  CDS            nef (fragment): NEF_HV1H2 - Experimental evidence at protein level: Swiss-Prot protein existence level 1. Extracellular Nef protein targets CD4(+) T-lymphocytes for apoptosis by interacting with CXCR4 surface receptors. From Human immunodeficiency virus type 1 group M subtype B (isolate HXB2) (HIV-1).
   5115..5703    -  misc_feature   WPRE: woodchuck hepatitis virus posttranscriptional regulatory element
   5703..5727    -  misc_feature   MCS (fragment): pBluescript multiple cloning site
   5728..5761    -  protein_bind   loxP: Cre-mediated recombination occurs in the 8-bp core sequence (GCATACAT). Cre recombinase
   5776..6373    -  CDS            PuroR (fragment): puromycin N-acetyltransferase; pac from Streptomyces; confers resistance to puromycin
   6440..7156    -  CDS            EGFP: EGFP is a basic (constitutively fluorescent) green fluorescent protein published in 1996, derived from Aequorea victoria. It is reported to be a rapidly-maturing weak dimer with moderate acid sensitivity.
   7157..7174    +  misc_feature   MCS (fragment): pUC18/19 multiple cloning site
   7185..8396    -  promoter       UbC promoter: human ubiquitin C promoter
   8422..8443    -  CDS            lacZα (fragment): LacZα fragment of β-galactosidase; lacZ fragment
   8451..8469    +  promoter       T7 promoter: promoter for bacteriophage T7 RNA polymerase
   8484..8724    +  promoter       U6 promoter: RNA polymerase III promoter for human U6 snRNA
   8740..8866    +  ncRNA          rliB (fragment): Accession: RF01471 - Listeria sRNA rliB
   8862..8880    -  promoter       T3 promoter: promoter for bacteriophage T3 RNA polymerase
   8962..9079    -  misc_feature   cPPT/CTS: central polypurine tract and central termination sequence of HIV-1
   9129..9229    -  CDS            Rev (fragment): human immunodeficiency virus 1 (HIV-1) Rev protein; rev; enhances nuclear export of unspliced and incompletely spliced viral mRNAs
   9606..9839    -  misc_feature   RRE: The Rev response element (RRE) of HIV-1 allows for Rev-dependent mRNA export from the nucleus to the cytoplasm.
   9985..10348   -  CDS            HIV-1 gag (fragment): gag protein from human immunodeficiency virus 1; gag
  10332..10457   -  misc_feature   HIV-1 Ψ: packaging signal of human immunodeficiency virus type 1
  10504..10684   -  LTR            5' LTR (truncated): truncated 5' long terminal repeat (LTR) from HIV-1
  10702..10901   -  promoter       CMV promoter: human cytomegalovirus (CMV) immediate early promoter
  10902..157     -  enhancer       CMV enhancer (across the origin): human cytomegalovirus immediate early enhancer
