[The description below was written by a language model from this plasmid's Addgene catalogue record and pLannotate feature annotations shown in this document.]
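Description:
pLenti-LmoCascade-HBE1crRNA is a lentiviral transfer plasmid of about 11.1 kb built on the FUGW backbone. It delivers a Listeria monocytogenes type I-B CRISPR RNA directed at the human HBE1 locus into mammalian cells. It is maintained in E. coli through a high-copy ColE1/pUC-type origin with ampicillin resistance (bla). The backbone also carries an f1 origin and an SV40/EM7-driven bleomycin/Zeocin resistance cassette lying outside the viral genome.

The viral portion has a chimeric CMV enhancer/promoter fused to a truncated HIV-1 5' LTR, which drives genomic RNA production in packaging cells. This is followed by the Ψ packaging signal with a partial gag sequence, the RRE for Rev-dependent nuclear export, and the cPPT/CTS. A WPRE and a second truncated LTR, followed by a bGH polyadenylation signal, lie at the 3' end.

Two expression units sit between these elements. A human U6 RNA polymerase III promoter, oriented opposite to the rest of the viral genome, transcribes the insert, Lmo HBE1 cr06. The annotation tool labels this region as a fragment of the Listeria sRNA rliB, which probably reflects similarity to the Listeria CRISPR repeat sequences of the crRNA array. A human ubiquitin C promoter drives EGFP followed by a puromycin N-acetyltransferase coding sequence, allowing fluorescent tracking and drug selection of transduced cells. The linker between the two reading frames is not annotated. A single loxP site lies just downstream of the puromycin marker.

The plasmid encodes only the crRNA. The Cascade protein components needed to bind the target are not present and have to be supplied separately. The associated work concerns targeted transcriptional modulation in human cells with type I CRISPR-Cas systems, which indicates use of this construct to direct Cascade-based effectors to HBE1.
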