Addgene plasmid #126494: pLenti-LmoCascade-HBE1crRNA
Purpose: Encodes lentivirus expression of L. monocytogenes CRISPR Type I-B crRNA targeting HBE1
Depositing lab: Charles Gersbach. Depositing organization: Duke University. Publication: Targeted transcriptional modulation with type I CRISPR-Cas systems in human cells. Pickar-Oliver A, Black JB, Lewis MM, Mutchnick KJ, Klann TS, Gilcrest KA, Sitton MJ, Nelson CE, Barrera A, Bartelt LC, Reddy TE, Beisel CL, Barrangou R, Gersbach CA. Nat Biotechnol. 2019 Sep 23. pii: 10.1038/s41587-019-0235-7. doi: 10.1038/s41587-019-0235-7. PubMed 31548729.
Backbone
  Vector backbone: FUGW
  Total vector size (bp): 11123
  Vector type: Mammalian Expression, Lentiviral, CRISPR
Growth in bacteria
  Bacterial resistance: Ampicillin, 100 μg/mL
  Growth temperature: 37°C
  Growth strain: NEB Stable
  Copy number: High Copy
Gene/Insert
  Gene/Insert name: Lmo HBE1 cr06
  Promoter: U6
  Cloning method: Gibson Cloning
  Sequencing primers: 5′ GCAAATATGAAGGAATCATGGGAAATAGGC
Terms and licenses: Academic/Nonprofit Terms; Industry Terms: Not Available to Industry
How to cite: pLenti-LmoCascade-HBE1crRNA was a gift from Charles Gersbach (Addgene plasmid # 126494 ; http://n2t.net/addgene:126494 ; RRID:Addgene_126494)
