>Addgene plasmid #126494 | pLenti-LmoCascade-HBE1crRNA | depositor partial sequence | sequence record 241895 | Lmo HBE1 cr06 repeat-spacer-repeat
GTTTTAACTACTTATTATGAAATGTAAATGGCCTGAGAGCTTGCTAGTGATTGCAGCTGTGTCCGGTTTT
AACTACTTATTATGAAATGTAAAT
