>Addgene plasmid #126494 | pLenti-LmoCascade-HBE1crRNA | depositor partial sequence | sequence record 241896 | eGFP-2a-PuroR (inverted for reading frame)
ATGGTGAGCAAGGGCGAGGAGCTGTTCACCGGGGTGGTGCCCATCCTGGTCGAGCTGGACGGCGACGTAA
ACGGCCACAAGTTCAGCGTGTCCGGCGAGGGCGAGGGCGATGCCACCTACGGCAAGCTGACCCTGAAGTT
CATCTGCACCACCGGCAAGCTGCCCGTGCCCTGGCCCACCCTCGTGACCACCCTGACCTACGGCGTGCAG
TGCTTCAGCCGCTACCCCGACCACATGAAGCAGCACGACTTCTTCAAGTCCGCCATGCCCGAAGGCTACG
TCCAGGAGCGCACCATCTTCTTCAAGGACGACGGCAACTACAAGACCCGCGCCGAGGTGAAGTTCGAGGG
CGACACCCTGGTGAACCGCATCGAGCTGAAGGGCATCGACTTCAAGGAGGACGGCAACATCCTGGGGCAC
AAGCTGGAGTACAACTACAACAGCCACAACGTCTATATCATGGCCGACAAGCAGAAGAACGGCATCAAGG
TGAACTTCAAGATCCGCCACAACATCGAGGACGGCAGCGTGCAGCTCGCCGACCACTACCAGCAGAACAC
CCCCATCGGCGACGGCCCCGTGCTGCTGCCCGACAACCACTACCTGAGCACCCAGTCCGCCCTGAGCAAA
GACCCCAACGAGAAGCGCGATCACATGGTCCTGCTGGAGTTCGTGACCGCCGCCGGGATCACTCTCGGCA
TGGACGAGCTGTACAAGGGATCCGGCGCAACAAACTTCTCTCTGCTGAAACAAGCCGGAGATGTCGAAGA
GAATCCTGGACCGATGACCGAGTACAAGCCCACGGTGCGCCTCGCCACCCGCGACGACGTCCCCAGGGCC
GTACGCACCCTCGCCGCCGCGTTCGCCGACTACCCCGCCACGCGCCACACCGTCGATCCGGACCGCCACA
TCGAGCGGGTCACCGAGCTGCAAGAACTCTTCCTCACGCGCGTCGGGCTCGACATCGGCAAGGTGTGGGT
CGCGGACGACGGCGCCGCGGTGGCGGTCTGGACCACGCCGGAGAGCGTCGAAGCGGGGGCGGTGTTCGCC
GAGATCGGCCCGCGCATGGCCGAGTTGAGCGGTTCCCGGCTGGCCGCGCAGCAACAGATGGAAGGCCTCC
TGGCGCCGCACCGGCCCAAGGAGCCCGCGTGGTTCCTGGCCACCGTCGGCGTGTCGCCCGACCACCAGGG
CAAGGGTCTGGGCAGCGCCGTCGTGCTCCCCGGAGTGGAGGCGGCCGAGCGCGCCGGGGTGCCCGCCTTC
CTGGAGACCTCCGCGCCCCGCAACCTCCCCTTCTACGAGCGGCTCGGCTTCACCGTCACCGCCGACGTCG
AGGTGCCCGAAGGACCGCGCACCTGGTGCATGACCCGCAAGCCCGGTGCCTAA
